Addgene plasmid #242146: PACE_SP_SD4_AraC_R5_S170_LOV
Purpose: Contains an AraC R5 Variant-LOV Chimera gene to assemble a selection phage missing gene III with SapI Golden Gate Assembly
Depositing lab: Dominik Niopek. Depositing organization: Universitaet Heidelberg. Publication: Phage-assisted evolution of allosteric protein switches. Southern NT, von Bachmann A, Hovsepyan A, Griebl M, Wolf B, Lemmen N, Kroell AS, Westermann S, Mathony J, Niopek D. Nat Commun. 2026 Apr 14;17(1):3498. doi: 10.1038/s41467-026-71717-0. PubMed 41980963.
Backbone
  Vector backbone: SPentry_Kan_ccdB
  Vector type: Bacterial Expression
Growth in bacteria
  Bacterial resistance: Kanamycin, 50 μg/mL
  Growth temperature: 37°C
  Growth strain: DH5alpha
  Copy number: High Copy
Gene/Insert
  Gene/Insert name: AraC R5 S170 LOV
  Species: Synthetic
  Cloning method: Golden Gate
Terms and licenses: Academic/Nonprofit Terms; Industry Terms: Not Available to Industry
Depositor comments: Designed to assemble into an AraC R5 S170 LOV containing, Gene III Deficient M13 phage upon SapI golden gate cloning with vectors pBT114 (Addgene plasmid #138523) and pBT29 (Addgene plasmid #122599) and transformation into S2208. Please visit https://doi.org/10.1101/2025.06.12.659331 for bioRxiv preprint.
How to cite: PACE_SP_SD4_AraC_R5_S170_LOV was a gift from Dominik Niopek (Addgene plasmid # 242146 ; http://n2t.net/addgene:242146 ; RRID:Addgene_242146)
