[The description below was written by a language model from this plasmid's Addgene catalogue record and pLannotate feature annotations shown in this document.]
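Description:
PACE_SP_SD4_AraC_R5_S170_LOV is a small (about 3.2 kb) bacterial entry plasmid built on the SPentry_Kan_ccdB backbone. It serves as a donor part for assembling selection phages for phage-assisted continuous evolution (PACE). It is propagated in standard E. coli cloning strains as a high-copy plasmid from a ColE1/pUC-type origin and is selected with kanamycin through an aminoglycoside phosphotransferase (KanR) gene. The backbone name suggests that the insert replaced a ccdB counter-selection cassette during Golden Gate cloning, although the record does not say so explicitly. No ccdB feature is annotated in the sequenced plasmid.

The payload is a synthetic chimeric gene, AraC R5 S170 LOV. It encodes an "R5" variant of the arabinose-responsive transcription factor AraC fused to a light-sensing LOV domain, and the name suggests the domain is inserted at or near residue S170. The automated annotation labels a roughly 320 bp segment as miniSOG. This most likely reflects homology between miniSOG, itself a flavin-binding LOV-derived protein, and the inserted LOV domain, not a separate fluorescent reporter. The AraC portions are not annotated, and no promoter for the chimera is listed. "SD4" in the name probably denotes a Shine-Dalgarno ribosome-binding site variant, but the record does not define it. Only fragments of an M13 origin and an AmpR promoter are otherwise detected.

According to the depositor, SapI Golden Gate assembly of this plasmid with two companion vectors, followed by transformation into a suitable host strain, produces an M13 phage that carries the chimera but lacks gene III. Because such a phage can only propagate when the host supplies pIII in response to the encoded protein's activity, it allows directed evolution of allosteric, light-switchable AraC variants.
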