Features (pLannotate 1.2.2; 5 found; start..end, strand, type, name):
    810..1127    +  CDS            miniSOG: miniSOG is a basic (constitutively fluorescent) cyan fluorescent protein published in 2011, derived from Arabidopsis thaliana. It requires the cofactor flavin for fluorescence.
   1602..1671    +  rep_origin     M13 ori (fragment): M13 bacteriophage origin of replication; arrow indicates direction of (+) strand synthesis
   1697..1754    +  promoter       AmpR promoter (fragment): bla
   1763..2578    -  CDS            KanR: aminoglycoside phosphotransferase; aph(3')-Ia; confers resistance to kanamycin in bacteria or G418 (Geneticin®) in eukaryotes
   2700..73      +  rep_origin     ori (across the origin): high-copy-number ColE1/pMB1/pBR322/pUC origin of replication
>Addgene plasmid #242146 | PACE_SP_SD4_AraC_R5_S170_LOV | addgene full sequence | sequence record 484661 | Addgene NGS Result
TGTCGGGTTTCGCCACCTCTGACTTGAGCGTCGATTTTTGTGATGCTCGTCAGGGGGGCGGAGCCTATGG
AAAAACGCCAGCAACGCGGCCTTTTTACGGTTCCTGGCCTTTTGCTGGCCTTTTGCTCACATGTTCTTTC
CTGCGTTATCCCCTGATTCTGTGGATAACCGTATTACCGCCTTTGAGTGAGCTGATACCGCTCGCCGCAG
CCGAACGACCGAGCGCAGCGAGTCAGTGAGCGAGAATGCTCTTCTAGTAAGGAGGAAAAATGTCCGAGGA
AGCGCAGAACGATCCGCTGCTGCCGGGCTATAGCTTTAACGCGCATCTGGTGGCGGGCCTGACCCCGATT
GAAGCGAACGGCTATCTGGATTTTTTTATTGATCGCCCGCTGGGCATGAAAGGCTATATTCTGAACCTGA
CCATTCGCGGCCAGGGCGTGGTGAAAAACCAGGGCCGCGAATTTGTGTGCCGCCCGGGCGATATTCTGCT
GTTTCCGCCGGGCGAAATTCATCATTATGGCCGCCATCCGGAAGCGCGCGAATGGTATCATCAGTGGGTG
TATTTTCGCCCGCGCGCGTATTGGCATGAATGGCTGAACTGGCCGAGCATTTTTGCGAACACCGGCTTTT
TTCGCCCGGATGAAGCGCATCAGCCGCATTTTAGCGATCTGTTTGGCCAGATTATTAACGCGGGCCAGGG
CGAAGGCCGCTATAGCGAACTGCTGGCGATTAACCTGATAGAACAGCTGCTGCTGCGCCGCATGGAAGCG
ATTAACGAAAGCAGCGGTTTAGCCACAACGCTGGAACGCATTGAAAAGAATTTCGTAATCACAGACCCGC
GCCTTCCCGACAATCCAATTATTTTTGCGTCCGATAGCTTCCTGCAATTAACCGAATACAGCCGCGAAGA
AATTCTGGGTCGTAATTGTCGCTTCCTTCAGGGGCCAGAGACTGACCGTGCTACGGTACGCAAAATCCGC
GACGCAATCGACAATCAAACGGAAGTCACGGTTCAGTTGATTAACTATACGAAGAGCGGAAAAAAATTCT
GGAATTTATTTCACTTGCAGCCTATGCGTGACCAGAAGGGCGATGTCCAGTATTTCATTGGCGTTCAGCT
TGATGGTACCGAGCATGTTCGCGATGCTGCGGAGCGTGAAGGTGTAATGTTAATTAAAAAGACTGCTGAA
AACATTGATGAGGCGGCCAAAGGGAGCCTGCATCCGCCGATGGATAACCGCGTGCGCGAAGCGTGCCAGT
ATATTAGCGATCATCTGGCGGATAGCAACTTTGATATTGCGAGCGTGGCGCAGCATGTGTGCCTGAGCCC
GAGCCGCCTGAGCCATCTGTTTCGCCAGCAGCTGGGCATTAGCGTGCTGAGCTGGCGCGAAGATCAGCGC
ATTAGCCAGGCGAAACTGCTGCTGAGCACCACCCGCATGCCGATTGCGACCGTGGGCCACAACGTGGGCT
TTGATGATCAGCTGTATTTTAGCCGCGTGTTTAAAAAATGCACCGGCGCGAGCCCGAGCGAATTTCGCGC
GGGCTGCGAAGAAAAAGTGAACGATGTGGCGGTGAAACTGAGCGGGTAAGGCTGAAGAGCCTGGTTAAAA
AATGAGCTGATTTAACAAAAATTTAACGCGAATTTTAACAAAATATTAACGCTTACAATTTAGGTGGCAC
TTTTCGGGGAAATGTGCGCGGAACCCCTATTTGTTTATTTTTCTAAATACATTCAAATATGTATCCGCTC
ATGAATTAATTCTTAGAAAAACTCATCGAGCATCAAATGAAACTGCAATTTATTCATATCAGGATTATCA
ATACCATATTTTTGAAAAAGCCGTTTCTGTAATGAAGGAGAAAACTCACCGAGGCAGTTCCATAGGATGG
CAAGATCCTGGTATCGGTCTGCGATTCCGACTCGTCCAACATCAATACAACCTATTAATTTCCCCTCGTC
AAAAATAAGGTTATCAAGTGAGAAATCACCATGAGTGACGACTGAATCCGGTGAGAATGGCAAAAGTTTA
TGCATTTCTTTCCAGACTTGTTCAACAGGCCAGCCATTACGCTCGTCATCAAAATCACTCGCATCAACCA
AACCGTTATTCATTCGTGATTGCGCCTGAGCCAGACGAAATACGCGATCGCTGTTAAAAGGACAATTACA
AACAGGAATCGAATGCAACCGGCGCAGGAACACTGCCAGCGCATCAACAATATTTTCACCTGAATCAGGA
TATTCTTCTAATACCTGGAATGCTGTTTTCCCGGGGATCGCAGTGGTGAGTAACCATGCATCATCAGGAG
TACGGATAAAATGCTTGATGGTCGGAAGAGGCATAAATTCCGTCAGCCAGTTTAGTCTGACCATCTCATC
TGTAACATCATTGGCAACGCTACCTTTGCCATGTTTCAGAAACAACTCTGGCGCATCGGGCTTCCCATAC
AATCGATAGATTGTCGCACCTGATTGCCCGACATTATCGCGAGCCCATTTATACCCATATAAATCAGCAT
CCATGTTGGAATTTAATCGCGGCCTAGAGCAAGACGTTTCCCGTTGAATATGGCTCATAACACCCCTTGT
ATTACTGTTTATGTAAGCAGACAGTTTTATTGTTCATGACCAAAATCCCTTAACGTGAGTTTTCGTTCCA
CTGAGCGTCAGACCCCGTAGAAAAGATCAAAGGATCTTCTTGAGATCCTTTTTTTCTGCGCGTAATCTGC
TGCTTGCAAACAAAAAAACCACCGCTACCAGCGGTGGTTTGTTTGCCGGATCAAGAGCTACCAACTCTTT
TTCCGAAGGTAACTGGCTTCAGCAGAGCGCAGATACCAAATACTGTTCTTCTAGTGTAGCCGTAGTTAGG
CCACCACTTCAAGAACTCTGTAGCACCGCCTACATACCTCGCTCTGCTAATCCTGTTACCAGTGGCTGCT
GCCAGTGGCGATAAGTCGTGTCTTACCGGGTTGGACTCAAGACGATAGTTACCGGATAAGGCGCAGCGGT
CGGGCTGAACGGGGGGTTCGTGCACACAGCCCAGCTTGGAGCGAACGACCTACACCGAACTGAGATACCT
ACAGCGTGAGCTATGAGAAAGCGCCACGCTTCCCGAAGGGAGAAAGGCGGACAGGTATCCGGTAAGCGGC
AGGGTCGGAACAGGAGAGCGCACGAGGGAGCTTCCAGGGGGAAACGCCTGGTATCTTTATAGTCC
